Addgene plasmid #112129: pLL3 sgRNA(MS2)-MS2-AID3f
Purpose: empty sgRNA cloning vector with MS2-AID3f
Depositing lab: Fei-Long Meng. Depositing organization: Institute of Biochemistry and Cell Biology, SIBS, CAS. Publication: Intrinsic Nucleotide Preference of Diversifying Base Editors Guides Antibody Ex Vivo Affinity Maturation. Liu LD, Huang M, Dai P, Liu T, Fan S, Cheng X, Zhao Y, Yeap LS, Meng FL. Cell Rep. 2018 Oct 23;25(4):884-892.e3. doi: 10.1016/j.celrep.2018.09.090. PubMed 30355495.
Backbone
  Vector backbone: pX330
  Backbone manufacturer: Zhang lab (Addgene plasmid #42230)
  Backbone size w/o insert (bp): 7115
  Vector type: Mammalian Expression, CRISPR
Growth in bacteria
  Bacterial resistance: Ampicillin, 100 μg/mL
  Growth temperature: 37°C
  Growth strain: DH5alpha
  Copy number: High Copy
Gene/Insert
  Gene/Insert name: AIDmono 3f mutant
  Species: H. sapiens (human)
  Insert size (bp): 531
  Mutation: N- mutated and C- terminal truncated, F115Y/C116F/E117W/R119T/deletion of K120/A121D/E122Y/P123Q/L181Q mutant in human AID
  Entrez Gene: AICDA (a.k.a. AID, ARP2, CDA2, HEL-S-284, HIGM2)
  Promoter: hU6,CBh
  Cloning method: Gibson Cloning
  Sequencing primers: 5′ CATCGCCGCTAACTCAGGTAT; 3′ GGGAGGGGCAAACAACAGAT
Terms and licenses: Academic/Nonprofit Terms; Industry Terms: Not Available to Industry
Depositor comments: Additional reference: https://www.ncbi.nlm.nih.gov/pubmed/19543289
How to cite: pLL3 sgRNA(MS2)-MS2-AID3f was a gift from Fei-Long Meng (Addgene plasmid # 112129 ; http://n2t.net/addgene:112129 ; RRID:Addgene_112129)
