[The description below was written by a language model from this plasmid's Addgene catalogue record, the feature table of its GenBank file and pLannotate feature annotations shown in this document.]
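Description:
pLL3 sgRNA(MS2)-MS2-AID3f is a mammalian expression CRISPR plasmid built on the pX330 backbone, serving as an empty guide-RNA cloning vector that also expresses an MS2-tethered cytidine deaminase. It is propagated in E. coli as a high-copy plasmid under ampicillin selection. The backbone also carries an f1/M13 phage origin and a single AAV2 ITR, both left over from the parental vector.

Two expression units make up the payload. A human U6 Pol III promoter is intended to drive an S. pyogenes sgRNA scaffold carrying two MS2 stem loops. The annotation places about 1.8 kb between the U6 promoter and this scaffold, consisting of a second AmpR promoter, fragmented β-lactamase sequence and a second copy of the ColE1 origin. This looks like a stuffer occupying the spacer cloning position, to be replaced when a guide is inserted, but the record does not say so or name the cloning sites.

Downstream, the CBh hybrid promoter (CMV enhancer, chicken β-actin promoter and hybrid intron) drives an MS2 coat protein (N55K variant), followed by an SV40 NLS and a human AID (AICDA) variant, terminated by a bGH polyadenylation signal. The "AIDmono 3f" insert is N-terminally mutated and C-terminally truncated. It carries a cluster of substitutions across residues 115–123, including deletion of K120, plus L181Q.

No Cas9 coding sequence is annotated, so a dCas9 or similar partner would presumably have to be supplied separately. The MS2 loops on the guide would recruit the MS2-AID3f fusion to the targeted locus. The associated publication concerns diversifying base editors with distinct nucleotide preferences, applied to ex vivo antibody affinity maturation.
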