LOCUS       Exported 7110 bp ds-DNA circular SYN 13-MAY-2021
DEFINITION  empty sgRNA cloning vector with MS2-AID3f.
ACCESSION   .
VERSION     .
KEYWORDS    pLL3 sgRNA(MS2)-MS2-AID3f
SOURCE      synthetic DNA construct
  ORGANISM  synthetic DNA construct
REFERENCE   1 (bases 1 to 7110)
  AUTHORS   Liu LD, Huang M, Dai P, Liu T, Fan S, Cheng X, Zhao Y, Yeap LS, Meng
            FL
  TITLE     Intrinsic Nucleotide Preference of Diversifying Base Editors Guides
            Antibody Ex Vivo Affinity Maturation.
  JOURNAL   Cell Rep. 2018 Oct 23;25(4):884-892.e3. doi:
            10.1016/j.celrep.2018.09.090.
  PUBMED    30355495
REFERENCE   2 (bases 1 to 7110)
  AUTHORS   .
  TITLE     Direct Submission
  JOURNAL   Exported May 13, 2021 from SnapGene Server 1.1.58
            http://www.snapgene.com
FEATURES             Location/Qualifiers
     source          1..7110
                     /organism="synthetic DNA construct"
                     /mol_type="other DNA"
     promoter        1..241
                     /label=U6 promoter
                     /note="RNA polymerase III promoter for human U6 snRNA"
     primer_bind     1..21
                     /label=hU6-F
                     /note="Human U6 promoter, forward primer"
     primer_bind     172..191
                     /label=LKO.1 5'
                     /note="Human U6 promoter, forward primer"
     promoter        341..445
                     /gene="bla"
                     /label=AmpR promoter
     rep_origin      1292..1880
                     /direction=RIGHT
                     /label=ori
                     /note="high-copy-number ColE1/pMB1/pBR322/pUC origin of
                     replication"
     primer_bind     2034..2051
                     /label=L4440
                     /note="L4440 vector, forward primer"
     misc_RNA        2092..2110
                     /label=MS2 stem loop
                     /note="stem loop that binds the bacteriophage MS2 coat
                     protein"
     misc_RNA        2162..2180
                     /label=MS2 stem loop
                     /note="stem loop that binds the bacteriophage MS2 coat
                     protein"
     enhancer        2308..2593
                     /label=CMV enhancer
                     /note="human cytomegalovirus immediate early enhancer;
                     contains an 18-bp deletion relative to the standard CMV
                     enhancer"
     promoter        2595..2872
                     /label=chicken beta-actin promoter
     intron          2873..3100
                     /label=hybrid intron
                     /note="hybrid between chicken beta-actin (CBA) and minute
                     virus of mice (MMV) introns (Gray et al., 2011)"
     CDS             3120..3506
                     /codon_start=1
                     /product="bacteriophage MS2 coat protein"
                     /label=MS2-N55K
                     /note="binds with high affinity to a specific stem-loop
                     structure in the viral RNA (Lim et al., 1994)"
                     /translation="ASNFTQFVLVDNGGTGDVTVAPSNFANGVAEWISSNSRSQAYKVT
                     CSVRQSSAQKRKYTIKVEVPKVATQTVGGVELPVAAWRSYLNMELTIPIFATNSDCELI
                     VKAMQGLLKDGNPIPSAIAANSGIY"
     CDS             3561..3581
                     /codon_start=1
                     /product="nuclear localization signal of SV40 (simian virus
                     40) large T antigen"
                     /label=SV40 NLS
                     /translation="PKKKRKV"
     primer_bind     complement(4151..4168)
                     /label=BGH-rev
                     /note="Bovine growth hormone terminator, reverse primer.
                     Also called BGH reverse"
     polyA_signal    4157..4364
                     /label=bGH poly(A) signal
                     /note="bovine growth hormone polyadenylation signal"
     repeat_region   4373..4513
                     /label=AAV2 ITR
                     /note="inverted terminal repeat of adeno-associated virus
                     serotype 2"
     repeat_region   4373..4502
                     /label=AAV2 ITR
     rep_origin      4588..5043
                     /direction=RIGHT
                     /label=f1 ori
                     /note="f1 bacteriophage origin of replication; arrow
                     indicates direction of (+) strand synthesis"
     primer_bind     complement(4675..4694)
                     /label=F1ori-R
                     /note="F1 origin, reverse primer"
     primer_bind     4885..4906
                     /label=F1ori-F
                     /note="F1 origin, forward primer"
     primer_bind     complement(5060..5079)
                     /label=pRS-marker
                     /note="pRS vectors, use to sequence yeast selectable
                     marker"
     primer_bind     5179..5201
                     /label=pGEX 3'
                     /note="pGEX vectors, reverse primer"
     primer_bind     complement(5239..5257)
                     /label=pBRforEco
                     /note="pBR322 vectors, upsteam of EcoRI site, forward
                     primer"
     promoter        5325..5429
                     /gene="bla"
                     /label=AmpR promoter
     CDS             5430..6290
                     /codon_start=1
                     /gene="bla"
                     /product="beta-lactamase"
                     /label=AmpR
                     /note="confers resistance to ampicillin, carbenicillin, and
                     related antibiotics"
                     /translation="MSIQHFRVALIPFFAAFCLPVFAHPETLVKVKDAEDQLGARVGYI
                     ELDLNSGKILESFRPEERFPMMSTFKVLLCGAVLSRIDAGQEQLGRRIHYSQNDLVEYS
                     PVTEKHLTDGMTVRELCSAAITMSDNTAANLLLTTIGGPKELTAFLHNMGDHVTRLDRW
                     EPELNEAIPNDERDTTMPVAMATTLRKLLTGELLTLASRQQLIDWMEADKVAGPLLRSA
                     LPAGWFIADKSGAGERGSRGIIAALGPDGKPSRIVVIYTTGSQATMDERNRQIAEIGAS
                     LIKHW"
     rep_origin      6461..7049
                     /direction=RIGHT
                     /label=ori
                     /note="high-copy-number ColE1/pMB1/pBR322/pUC origin of
                     replication"
ORIGIN
        1 gagggcctat ttcccatgat tccttcatat ttgcatatac gatacaaggc tgttagagag
       61 ataattggaa ttaatttgac tgtaaacaca aagatattag tacaaaatac gtgacgtaga
      121 aagtaataat ttcttgggta gtttgcagtt ttaaaattat gttttaaaat ggactatcat
      181 atgcttaccg taacttgaaa gtatttcgat ttcttggctt tatatatctt gtggaaagga
      241 cgaaacaccg ggtcttctcg tgatacgcct atttttatag gttaatgtca tgataataat
      301 ggtttcttag acgtcaggtg gcacttttcg gggaaatgtg cgcggaaccc ctatttgttt
      361 atttttctaa atacattcaa atatgtatcc gctcatgaga caataaccct gataaatgct
      421 tcaataatat tgaaaaagga agagtatgag tattcaacat ttccgtgtcg cccttattcc
      481 cttttttgcg gcattttgcc ttcctgtttt tgctcaccca gaaacgctgg tgaaagtaaa
      541 agatgctgaa gatcagttgg gtgcacgagt gggttacatc gaactggatc tcaacagcgg
      601 taagatcctt gagagttttc gccccgaaga acgttttcca atgatgagca cttttaaagt
      661 tctgctatgt ggcgcggtat tatcccgtat tgacgccggg caagagcaac tcggtcgccg
      721 catacactat tctcagaatg acttggttga gtactcacca gtcacagaaa agcatcttac
      781 ggatggcatg acagtaagag aattatgcag tgctgccata accatgagtg ataacactgc
      841 ggccaactta cttctgacaa cgatcggagg accgaaggag ctaaccgctt ttttgcacaa
      901 catgggggat catgtaactc gccttgatcg ttgggaaccg gagctgaatg aagcaatctg
      961 gagccggtga gcgtgggtct cgcggtatca ttgcagcact ggggccagat ggtaagccct
     1021 cccgtatcgt agttatctac acgacgggga gtcaggcaac tatggatgaa cgaaatagac
     1081 agatcgctga gataggtgcc tcactgatta agcattggta actgtcagac caagtttact
     1141 catatatact ttagattgat ttaaaacttc atttttaatt taaaaggatc taggtgaaga
     1201 tcctttttga taatctcatg accaaaatcc cttaacgtga gttttcgttc cactgagcgt
     1261 cagaccccgt agaaaagatc aaaggatctt cttgagatcc tttttttctg cgcgtaatct
     1321 gctgcttgca aacaaaaaaa ccaccgctac cagcggtggt ttgtttgccg gatcaagagc
     1381 taccaactct ttttccgaag gtaactggct tcagcagagc gcagatacca aatactgttc
     1441 ttctagtgta gccgtagtta ggccaccact tcaagaactc tgtagcaccg cctacatacc
     1501 tcgctctgct aatcctgtta ccagtggctg ctgccagtgg cgataagtcg tgtcttaccg
     1561 ggttggactc aagacgatag ttaccggata aggcgcagcg gtcgggctga acggggggtt
     1621 cgtgcacaca gcccagcttg gagcgaacga cctacaccga actgagatac ctacagcgtg
     1681 agctatgaga aagcgccacg cttcccgaag ggagaaaggc ggacaggtat ccggtaagcg
     1741 gcagggtcgg aacaggagag cgcacgaggg agcttccagg gggaaacgcc tggtatcttt
     1801 atagtcctgt cgggtttcgc cacctctgac ttgagcgtcg atttttgtga tgctcgtcag
     1861 gggggcggag cctatggaaa aacgccagca acgcggcctt tttacggttc ctggcctttt
     1921 gctggccttt tgctcacatg ttctttcctg cgttatcccc tgattctgtg gataaccgta
     1981 ttaccgcctt tgagtgagct gataccgctc gccgcagccg aacgaccgag cgcagcgagt
     2041 cagtgagcga ggaagcggaa gagcgcgaag acctgtttta gagctaggcc aacatgagga
     2101 tcacccatgt ctgcagggcc tagcaagtta aaataaggct agtccgttat caacttggcc
     2161 aacatgagga tcacccatgt ctgcagggcc aagtggcacc gagtcggtgc tttttttgtt
     2221 ttagagctag aaatagcaag ttaaaataag gctagtccgt ttttagcgcg tgcgccaatt
     2281 ctgcagacaa atggctctag aggtacccgt tacataactt acggtaaatg gcccgcctgg
     2341 ctgaccgccc aacgaccccc gcccattgac gtcaatagta acgccaatag ggactttcca
     2401 ttgacgtcaa tgggtggagt atttacggta aactgcccac ttggcagtac atcaagtgta
     2461 tcatatgcca agtacgcccc ctattgacgt caatgacggt aaatggcccg cctggcattg
     2521 tgcccagtac atgaccttat gggactttcc tacttggcag tacatctacg tattagtcat
     2581 cgctattacc atggtcgagg tgagccccac gttctgcttc actctcccca tctccccccc
     2641 ctccccaccc ccaattttgt atttatttat tttttaatta ttttgtgcag cgatgggggc
     2701 gggggggggg ggggggcgcg cgccaggcgg ggcggggcgg ggcgaggggc ggggcggggc
     2761 gaggcggaga ggtgcggcgg cagccaatca gagcggcgcg ctccgaaagt ttccttttat
     2821 ggcgaggcgg cggcggcggc ggccctataa aaagcgaagc gcgcggcggg cgggagtcgc
     2881 tgcgcgctgc cttcgccccg tgccccgctc cgccgccgcc tcgcgccgcc cgccccggct
     2941 ctgactgacc gcgttactcc cacaggtgag cgggcgggac ggcccttctc ctccgggctg
     3001 taattagctg agcaagaggt aagggtttaa gggatggttg gttggtgggg tattaatgtt
     3061 taattacctg gagcacctgc ctgaaatcac tttttttcag gttggaccgg tccaccatgg
     3121 cttcaaactt tactcagttc gtgctcgtgg acaatggtgg gacaggggat gtgacagtgg
     3181 ctccttctaa tttcgctaat ggggtggcag agtggatcag ctccaactca cggagccagg
     3241 cctacaaggt gacatgcagc gtcaggcagt ctagtgccca gaagagaaag tataccatca
     3301 aggtggaggt ccccaaagtg gctacccaga cagtgggcgg agtcgaactg cctgtcgccg
     3361 cttggaggtc ctacctgaac atggagctca ctatcccaat tttcgctacc aattctgact
     3421 gtgaactcat cgtgaaggca atgcaggggc tcctcaaaga cggtaatcct atcccttccg
     3481 ccatcgccgc taactcaggt atctacagcg ctggaggagg tggaagcgga ggaggaggaa
     3541 gcggaggagg aggtagcgga cctaagaaaa agaggaaggt ggcggccgct ggaatggacc
     3601 ccgctacctt cacataccaa ttcaaaaatg tccgctgggc taagggtcgg cgtgagacct
     3661 acctgtgcta cgtagtgaag aggcgtgaca gtgctacatc cttttcactg gactttggtt
     3721 atcttcgcaa taagaacggc tgccacgtgg aattgctctt cctccgctac atctcggact
     3781 gggacctaga ccctggccgc tgctaccgcg tcacctggtt cacctcctgg agcccctgct
     3841 acgactgtgc ccgacatgtg gccgactttc tgcgagggaa ccccaacctc agtctgagga
     3901 tcttcaccgc gcgcctctac tacttctggg atactgacta ccaagagggg ctgcggcggc
     3961 tgcaccgcgc cggggtgcaa atagccatca tgaccttcaa agattatttt tactgctgga
     4021 atacttttgt agaaaaccat gaaagaactt tcaaagcctg ggaagggctg catgaaaatt
     4081 cagttcgtct ctccagacag cttcggcgca tccttcagta agatcctaat tcctagagct
     4141 cgctgatcag cctcgactgt gccttctagt tgccagccat ctgttgtttg cccctccccc
     4201 gtgccttcct tgaccctgga aggtgccact cccactgtcc tttcctaata aaatgaggaa
     4261 attgcatcgc attgtctgag taggtgtcat tctattctgg ggggtggggt ggggcaggac
     4321 agcaaggggg aggattggga agagaatagc aggcatgctg gggagcggcc gcaggaaccc
     4381 ctagtgatgg agttggccac tccctctctg cgcgctcgct cgctcactga ggccgggcga
     4441 ccaaaggtcg cccgacgccc gggctttgcc cgggcggcct cagtgagcga gcgagcgcgc
     4501 agctgcctgc aggggcgcct gatgcggtat tttctcctta cgcatctgtg cggtatttca
     4561 caccgcatan nnnnnnnnnn nnnnnnnnnn nnnnnnnnnn nnnnnnnnnn nnnnnnnnnn
     4621 nnnnnnnnnn nnnnnnnnnn nnnnnnnnnn nnnnnnnnnn nnnntnnnnn nnnnnnnnnn
     4681 nnnnnnnnnn nnnnnnnnnn nnnnnnnnnn ncnnnnnnnn nnnnnnnnnn nnnnnnnnnn
     4741 nnnnnnnnnn nnnnnnnnnn nnnnnnnnnn nnnnnnnnnn nnnnnnnnnn nnnnnnnnnn
     4801 nnnnnnnnnn nnnnnnnnnn nnnnnnnnnn nnnnnnnnnn nnnnnnnnnn nnncctttga
     4861 cgttggagtc cacgttcttt aatagtggac tcttgttcca aactggaaca acactcaact
     4921 ctatctcggg ctattctttt gatttataag ggattttgcc gatttcggtc tattggttaa
     4981 aaaatgagct gatttaacaa aaatttaacg cgaattttaa caaaatatta acgtttacaa
     5041 ttttatggtg cactctcagt acaatctgct ctgatgccgc atagttaagc cagccccgac
     5101 acccgccaac acccgctgac gcgccctgac gggcttgtct gctcccggca tccgcttaca
     5161 gacaagctgt gaccgtctcc gggagctgca tgtgtcagag gttttcaccg tcatcaccga
     5221 aacgcgcgag acgaaagggc ctcgtgatac gcctattttt ataggttaat gtcatgataa
     5281 taatggtttc ttagacgtca ggtggcactt ttcggggaaa tgtgcgcgga acccctattt
     5341 gtttattttt ctaaatacat tcaaatatgt atccgctcat gagacaataa ccctgataaa
     5401 tgcttcaata atattgaaaa aggaagagta tgagtattca acatttccgt gtcgccctta
     5461 ttcccttttt tgcggcattt tgccttcctg tttttgctca cccagaaacg ctggtgaaag
     5521 taaaagatgc tgaagatcag ttgggtgcac gagtgggtta catcgaactg gatctcaaca
     5581 gcggtaagat ccttgagagt tttcgccccg aagaacgttt tccaatgatg agcactttta
     5641 aagttctgct atgtggcgcg gtattatccc gtattgacgc cgggcaagag caactcggtc
     5701 gccgcataca ctattctcag aatgacttgg ttgagtactc accagtcaca gaaaagcatc
     5761 ttacggatgg catgacagta agagaattat gcagtgctgc cataaccatg agtgataaca
     5821 ctgcggccaa cttacttctg acaacgatcg gaggaccgaa ggagctaacc gcttttttgc
     5881 acaacatggg ggatcatgta actcgccttg atcgttggga accggagctg aatgaagcca
     5941 taccaaacga cgagcgtgac accacgatgc ctgtagcaat ggcaacaacg ttgcgcaaac
     6001 tattaactgg cgaactactt actctagctt cccggcaaca attaatagac tggatggagg
     6061 cggataaagt tgcaggacca cttctgcgct cggcccttcc ggctggctgg tttattgctg
     6121 ataaatctgg agccggtgag cgtgggtctc gcggtatcat tgcagcactg gggccagatg
     6181 gtaagccctc ccgtatcgta gttatctaca cgacggggag tcaggcaact atggatgaac
     6241 gaaatagaca gatcgctgag ataggtgcct cactgattaa gcattggtaa ctgtcagacc
     6301 aagtttactc atatatactt tagattgatt taaaacttca tttttaattt aaaaggatct
     6361 aggtgaagat cctttttgat aatctcatga ccaaaatccc ttaacgtgag ttttcgttcc
     6421 actgagcgtc agaccccgta gaaaagatca aaggatcttc ttgagatcct ttttttctgc
     6481 gcgtaatctg ctgcttgcaa acaaaaaaac caccgctacc agcggtggtt tgtttgccgg
     6541 atcaagagct accaactctt tttccgaagg taactggctt cagcagagcg cagataccaa
     6601 atactgttct tctagtgtag ccgtagttag gccaccactt caagaactct gtagcaccgc
     6661 ctacatacct cgctctgcta atcctgttac cagtggctgc tgccagtggc gataagtcgt
     6721 gtcttaccgg gttggactca agacgatagt taccggataa ggcgcagcgg tcgggctgaa
     6781 cggggggttc gtgcacacag cccagcttgg agcgaacgac ctacaccgaa ctgagatacc
     6841 tacagcgtga gctatgagaa agcgccacgc ttcccgaagg gagaaaggcg gacaggtatc
     6901 cggtaagcgg cagggtcgga acaggagagc gcacgaggga gcttccaggg ggaaacgcct
     6961 ggtatcttta tagtcctgtc gggtttcgcc acctctgact tgagcgtcga tttttgtgat
     7021 gctcgtcagg ggggcggagc ctatggaaaa acgccagcaa cgcggccttt ttacggttcc
     7081 tggccttttg ctggcctttt gctcacatgt
//
