Features (pLannotate 1.2.2; 24 found; start..end, strand, type, name):
      1..241     +  promoter       U6 promoter: RNA polymerase III promoter for human U6 snRNA
    341..445     +  promoter       AmpR promoter: bla
    446..953     +  CDS            AmpR (fragment): β-lactamase; bla; confers resistance to ampicillin, carbenicillin, and related antibiotics
    959..1119    +  CDS            bla(M) (fragment): β-lactamase lacking the signal sequence; bla(M); allows cytosolic expression of β-lactamase
   1291..1879    +  rep_origin     ori: high-copy-number ColE1/pMB1/pBR322/pUC origin of replication
   2093..2111    +  misc_RNA       MS2 stem loop: stem loop that binds the bacteriophage MS2 coat protein
   2122..2158    +  misc_RNA       gRNA scaffold (fragment): guide RNA scaffold for the Streptococcus pyogenes CRISPR/Cas9 system
   2163..2181    +  misc_RNA       MS2 stem loop: stem loop that binds the bacteriophage MS2 coat protein
   2192..2211    +  misc_RNA       gRNA scaffold (fragment): guide RNA scaffold for the Streptococcus pyogenes CRISPR/Cas9 system
   2219..2262    +  misc_RNA       gRNA scaffold (fragment): guide RNA scaffold for the Streptococcus pyogenes CRISPR/Cas9 system
   2309..2594    +  enhancer       CMV enhancer: human cytomegalovirus immediate early enhancer; contains an 18-bp deletion relative to the standard CMV enhancer
   2596..2873    +  promoter       chicken β-actin promoter: No description available
   2874..3102    +  intron         hybrid intron: hybrid between chicken β-actin (CBA) and minute virus of mice (MMV) introns (Gray et al., 2011)
   3119..3508    +  CDS            CAPSD_BPMS2: Experimental evidence at protein level: Swiss-Prot protein existence level 1. Acts as a translational repressor of viral replicase synthesis late in infection. This latter function is the result of capsid protein interaction with an RNA hairpin which contains the replicase ribosome-binding site. From Escherichia phage MS2 (Bacteriophage MS2).
   3617..4117    +  CDS            AID (fragment): human activation-induced cytidine deaminase (Dickerson et al., 2003); AICDA
   4159..4270    +  polyA_signal   bGH poly(A) signal: bovine growth hormone polyadenylation signal
   4375..4515    +  repeat_region  AAV2 ITR: inverted terminal repeat of adeno-associated virus serotype 2 inverted
   4520..4571    -  misc_feature   bom (fragment): basis of mobility region from pBR322
   4590..4970    +  rep_origin     M13 ori (sequence partly withheld): M13 bacteriophage origin of replication; arrow indicates direction of (+) strand synthesis
   5046..5095    -  misc_feature   bom (fragment): basis of mobility region from pBR322
   5197..5232    -  CDS            rop (fragment): Rop protein, which maintains plasmids at low copy number; rop
   5327..5431    +  promoter       AmpR promoter: bla
   5432..6292    +  CDS            AmpR: β-lactamase; bla; confers resistance to ampicillin, carbenicillin, and related antibiotics
   6463..7051    +  rep_origin     ori: high-copy-number ColE1/pMB1/pBR322/pUC origin of replication
>Addgene plasmid #112129 | pLL3 sgRNA(MS2)-MS2-AID3f | depositor full sequence | sequence record 211105 | pLL3 sgRNA(MS2)-MS2-AID3f sequence 7112 bps
GAGGGCCTATTTCCCATGATTCCTTCATATTTGCATATACGATACAAGGCTGTTAGAGAGATAATTGGAA
TTAATTTGACTGTAAACACAAAGATATTAGTACAAAATACGTGACGTAGAAAGTAATAATTTCTTGGGTA
GTTTGCAGTTTTAAAATTATGTTTTAAAATGGACTATCATATGCTTACCGTAACTTGAAAGTATTTCGAT
TTCTTGGCTTTATATATCTTGTGGAAAGGACGAAACACCGGGTCTTCTCGTGATACGCCTATTTTTATAG
GTTAATGTCATGATAATAATGGTTTCTTAGACGTCAGGTGGCACTTTTCGGGGAAATGTGCGCGGAACCC
CTATTTGTTTATTTTTCTAAATACATTCAAATATGTATCCGCTCATGAGACAATAACCCTGATAAATGCT
TCAATAATATTGAAAAAGGAAGAGTATGAGTATTCAACATTTCCGTGTCGCCCTTATTCCCTTTTTTGCG
GCATTTTGCCTTCCTGTTTTTGCTCACCCAGAAACGCTGGTGAAAGTAAAAGATGCTGAAGATCAGTTGG
GTGCACGAGTGGGTTACATCGAACTGGATCTCAACAGCGGTAAGATCCTTGAGAGTTTTCGCCCCGAAGA
ACGTTTTCCAATGATGAGCACTTTTAAAGTTCTGCTATGTGGCGCGGTATTATCCCGTATTGACGCCGGG
CAAGAGCAACTCGGTCGCCGCATACACTATTCTCAGAATGACTTGGTTGAGTACTCACCAGTCACAGAAA
AGCATCTTACGGATGGCATGACAGTAAGAGAATTATGCAGTGCTGCCATAACCATGAGTGATAACACTGC
GGCCAACTTACTTCTGACAACGATCGGAGGACCGAAGGAGCTAACCGCTTTTTTGCCCAACATGGGGGAT
CATGTAACTCGCCTTGATCGTTGGGAACCGGAGCTGAATGAAGTAATTTGGAGCCGGTGAGCGTGGTCTC
GCGGTATCATTGCAGCACTGGGGCCAGATGGTAAGCCCTCCCGTATCGTAGTTATCTACACGACGGGGAG
TCAGGCAACTATGGATGAACGAAATAGACAGATCGCTGAGATAGGTGCCTCACTGATTAAGCATTGGTAA
CTGTCAGACCAAGTTTACTCATATATACTTTAGATTGATTTAAAACTTCATTTTTAATTTAAAAGGATCT
AGGTGAAGATCCTTTTTGATAATCTCATGACCAAAATCCCTTAACGTGAGTTTTCGTTCCACTGAGCGTC
AGACCCCGTAGAAAAGATCAAAGGATCTTCTTGAGATCCTTTTTTTCTGCGCGTAATCTGCTGCTTGCAA
ACAAAAAAACCACCGCTACCAGCGGTGGTTTGTTTGCCGGATCAAGAGCTACCAACTCTTTTTCCGAAGG
TAACTGGCTTCAGCAGAGCGCAGATACCAAATACTGTTCTTCTAGTGTAGCCGTAGTTAGGCCACCACTT
CAAGAACTCTGTAGCACCGCCTACATACCTCGCTCTGCTAATCCTGTTACCAGTGGCTGCTGCCAGTGGC
GATAAGTCGTGTCTTACCGGGTTGGACTCAAGACGATAGTTACCGGATAAGGCGCAGCGGTCGGGCTGAA
CGGGGGGTTCGTGCACACAGCCCAGCTTGGAGCGAACGACCTACACCGAACTGAGATACCTACAGCGTGA
GCTATGAGAAAGCGCCACGCTTCCCGAAGGGAGAAAGGCGGACAGGTATCCGGTAAGCGGCAGGGTCGGA
ACAGGAGAGCGCACGAGGGAGCTTCCAGGGGGAAACGCCTGGTATCTTTATAGTCCTGTCGGGTTTCGCC
ACCTCTGACTTGAGCGTCGATTTTTGTGATGCTCGTCAGGGGGGCGGAGCCTATGGAAAAACGCCAGCAA
CGCGGCCTTTTTACGGTTCCTGGCCTTTTGCTGGCCTTTTGCTCACATGTTCTTTCCTGCGTTATCCCCT
GATTCTGTGGATAACCGTATTACCGCCTTTGAGTGAGCTGATACCGCTCGCCGCAGCCGAACGACCGAGC
GCAGCGAGTCAGTGAGCGAGGAAGCGGAAGAGCGCGAGAAGACCTGTTTTAGAGCTAGGCCAACATGAGG
ATCACCCATGTCTGCAGGGCCTAGCAAGTTAAAATAAGGCTAGTCCGTTATCAACTTGGCCAACATGAGG
ATCACCCATGTCTGCAGGGCCAAGTGGCACCGAGTCGGTGCTTTTTTTGTTTTAGAGCTAGAAATAGCAA
GTTAAAATAAGGCTAGTCCGTTTTTAGCGCGTGCGCCAATTCTGCAGACAAATGGCTCTAGAGGTACCCG
TTACATAACTTACGGTAAATGGCCCGCCTGGCTGACCGCCCAACGACCCCCGCCCATTGACGTCAATAGT
AACGCCAATAGGGACTTTCCATTGACGTCAATGGGTGGAGTATTTACGGTAAACTGCCCACTTGGCAGTA
CATCAAGTGTATCATATGCCAAGTACGCCCCCTATTGACGTCAATGACGGTAAATGGCCCGCCTGGCATT
GTGCCCAGTACATGACCTTATGGGACTTTCCTACTTGGCAGTACATCTACGTATTAGTCATCGCTATTAC
CATGGTCGAGGTGAGCCCCACGTTCTGCTTCACTCTCCCCATCTCCCCCCCCTCCCCACCCCCAATTTTG
TATTTATTTATTTTTTAATTATTTTGTGCAGCGATGGGGGCGGGGGGGGGGGGGGGGCGCGCGCCAGGCG
GGGCGGGGCGGGGCGAGGGGCGGGGCGGGGCGAGGCGGAGAGGTGCGGCGGCAGCCAATCAGAGCGGCGC
GCTCCGAAAGTTTCCTTTTATGGCGAGGCGGCGGCGGCGGCGGCCCTATAAAAAGCGAAGCGCGCGGCGG
GCGGGAGTCGCTGCGACGCTGCCTTCGCCCCGTGCCCCGCTCCGCCGCCGCCTCGCGCCGCCCGCCCCGG
CTCTGACTGACCGCGTTACTCCCACAGGTGAGCGGGCGGGACGGCCCTTCTCCTCCGGGCTGTAATTAGC
TGAGCAAGAGGTAAGGGTTTAAGGGATGGTTGGTTGGTGGGGTATTAATGTTTAATTACCTGGAGCACCT
GCCTGAAATCACTTTTTTTCAGGTTGGACCGGTCCACCATGGCTTCAAACTTTACTCAGTTCGTGCTCGT
GGACAATGGTGGGACAGGGGATGTGACAGTGGCTCCTTCTAATTTCGCTAATGGGGTGGCAGAGTGGATC
AGCTCCAACTCACGGAGCCAGGCCTACAAGGTGACATGCAGCGTCAGGCAGTCTAGTGCCCAGAAGAGAA
AGTATACCATCAAGGTGGAGGTCCCCAAAGTGGCTACCCAGACAGTGGGCGGAGTCGAACTGCCTGTCGC
CGCTTGGAGGTCCTACCTGAACATGGAGCTCACTATCCCAATTTTCGCTACCAATTCTGACTGTGAACTC
ATCGTGAAGGCAATGCAGGGGCTCCTCAAAGACGGTAATCCTATCCCTTCCGCCATCGCCGCTAACTCAG
GTATCTACAGCGCTGGAGGAGGTGGAAGCGGAGGAGGAGGAAGCGGAGGAGGAGGTAGCGGACCTAAGAA
AAAGAGGAAGGTGGCGGCCGCTGGAATGGACCCCGCTACCTTCACATACCAATTCAAAAATGTCCGCTGG
GCTAAGGGTCGGCGTGAGACCTACCTGTGCTACGTAGTGAAGAGGCGTGACAGTGCTACATCCTTTTCAC
TGGACTTTGGTTATCTTCGCAATAAGAACGGCTGCCACGTGGAATTGCTCTTCCTCCGCTACATCTCGGA
CTGGGACCTAGACCCTGGCCGCTGCTACCGCGTCACCTGGTTCACCTCCTGGAGCCCCTGCTACGACTGT
GCCCGACATGTGGCCGACTTTCTGCGAGGGAACCCCAACCTCAGTCTGAGGATCTTCACCGCGCGCCTCT
ACTACTTCTGGGATACTGACTACCAAGAGGGGCTGCGGCGGCTGCACCGCGCCGGGGTGCAAATAGCCAT
CATGACCTTCAAAGATTATTTTTACTGCTGGAATACTTTTGTAGAAAACCATGAAAGAACTTTCAAAGCC
TGGGAAGGGCTGCATGAAAATTCAGTTCGTCTCTCCAGACAGCTTCGGCGCATCCTTCAGTAAGATCCTA
ATTCCTAGAGCTCGCTGATCAGCCTCGACTGTGCCTTCTAGTTGCCAGCCATCTGTTGTTTGCCCCTCCC
CCGTGCCTTCCTTGACCCTGGAAGGTGCCACTCCCACTGTCCTTTCCTAATAAAATGAGGAAATTGCATC
GCATTGTCTGAGTAGGTGTCATTCTATTCTGGGGGGTGGGGTGGGGCAGGACAGCAAGGGGGAGGATTGG
GAAGAGAATAGCAGGCATGCTGGGGAGCGGCCGCAGGAACCCCTAGTGATGGAGTTGGCCACTCCCTCTC
TGCGCGCTCGCTCGCTCACTGAGGCCGGGCGACCAAAGGTCGCCCGACGCCCGGGCTTTGCCCGGGCGGC
CTCAGTGAGCGAGCGAGCGCGCAGCTGCCTGCAGGGGCGCCTGATGCGGTATTTTCTCCTTACGCATCTG
TGCGGTATTTCACACCGCATA
[142 nt withheld, positions 4572-4713]
C
[141 nt withheld, positions 4715-4855]
CCTTTGACGTTGGAGTCCACGTTCTTTAATAGTGGACTCTTGTTCCAAACTGGAACAACACTCAACCCTA
TCTCGGGCTATTCTTTTGATTTATAAGGGATTTTGCCGATTTCGGCCTATTGGTTAAAAAATGAGCTGAT
TTAACAAAAATTTAACGCGAATTTTAACAAAATATTAACGTTTACAATTTTATGGTGCACTCTCAGTACA
ATCTGCTCTGATGCCGCATAGTTAAGCCAGCCCCGACACCCGCCAACACCCGCTGACGCGCCCTGACGGG
CTTGTCTGCTCCCGGCATCCGCTTACAGACAAGCTGTGACCGTCTCCGGGAGCTGCATGTGTCAGAGGTT
TTCACCGTCATCACCGAAACGCGCGAGACGAAAGGGCCTCGTGATACGCCTATTTTTATAGGTTAATGTC
ATGATAATAATGGTTTCTTAGACGTCAGGTGGCACTTTTCGGGGAAATGTGCGCGGAACCCCTATTTGTT
TATTTTTCTAAATACATTCAAATATGTATCCGCTCATGAGACAATAACCCTGATAAATGCTTCAATAATA
TTGAAAAAGGAAGAGTATGAGTATTCAACATTTCCGTGTCGCCCTTATTCCCTTTTTTGCGGCATTTTGC
CTTCCTGTTTTTGCTCACCCAGAAACGCTGGTGAAAGTAAAAGATGCTGAAGATCAGTTGGGTGCACGAG
TGGGTTACATCGAACTGGATCTCAACAGCGGTAAGATCCTTGAGAGTTTTCGCCCCGAAGAACGTTTTCC
AATGATGAGCACTTTTAAAGTTCTGCTATGTGGCGCGGTATTATCCCGTATTGACGCCGGGCAAGAGCAA
CTCGGTCGCCGCATACACTATTCTCAGAATGACTTGGTTGAGTACTCACCAGTCACAGAAAAGCATCTTA
CGGATGGCATGACAGTAAGAGAATTATGCAGTGCTGCCATAACCATGAGTGATAACACTGCGGCCAACTT
ACTTCTGACAACGATCGGAGGACCGAAGGAGCTAACCGCTTTTTTGCACAACATGGGGGATCATGTAACT
CGCCTTGATCGTTGGGAACCGGAGCTGAATGAAGCCATACCAAACGACGAGCGTGACACCACGATGCCTG
TAGCAATGGCAACAACGTTGCGCAAACTATTAACTGGCGAACTACTTACTCTAGCTTCCCGGCAACAATT
AATAGACTGGATGGAGGCGGATAAAGTTGCAGGACCACTTCTGCGCTCGGCCCTTCCGGCTGGCTGGTTT
ATTGCTGATAAATCTGGAGCCGGTGAGCGTGGAAGCCGCGGTATCATTGCAGCACTGGGGCCAGATGGTA
AGCCCTCCCGTATCGTAGTTATCTACACGACGGGGAGTCAGGCAACTATGGATGAACGAAATAGACAGAT
CGCTGAGATAGGTGCCTCACTGATTAAGCATTGGTAACTGTCAGACCAAGTTTACTCATATATACTTTAG
ATTGATTTAAAACTTCATTTTTAATTTAAAAGGATCTAGGTGAAGATCCTTTTTGATAATCTCATGACCA
AAATCCCTTAACGTGAGTTTTCGTTCCACTGAGCGTCAGACCCCGTAGAAAAGATCAAAGGATCTTCTTG
AGATCCTTTTTTTCTGCGCGTAATCTGCTGCTTGCAAACAAAAAAACCACCGCTACCAGCGGTGGTTTGT
TTGCCGGATCAAGAGCTACCAACTCTTTTTCCGAAGGTAACTGGCTTCAGCAGAGCGCAGATACCAAATA
CTGTCCTTCTAGTGTAGCCGTAGTTAGGCCACCACTTCAAGAACTCTGTAGCACCGCCTACATACCTCGC
TCTGCTAATCCTGTTACCAGTGGCTGCTGCCAGTGGCGATAAGTCGTGTCTTACCGGGTTGGACTCAAGA
CGATAGTTACCGGATAAGGCGCAGCGGTCGGGCTGAACGGGGGGTTCGTGCACACAGCCCAGCTTGGAGC
GAACGACCTACACCGAACTGAGATACCTACAGCGTGAGCTATGAGAAAGCGCCACGCTTCCCGAAGGGAG
AAAGGCGGACAGGTATCCGGTAAGCGGCAGGGTCGGAACAGGAGAGCGCACGAGGGAGCTTCCAGGGGGA
AACGCCTGGTATCTTTATAGTCCTGTCGGGTTTCGCCACCTCTGACTTGAGCGTCGATTTTTGTGATGCT
CGTCAGGGGGGCGGAGCCTATGGAAAAACGCCAGCAACGCGGCCTTTTTACGGTTCCTGGCCTTTTGCTG
GCCTTTTGCTCACATGT
