>Addgene plasmid #112129 | pLL3 sgRNA(MS2)-MS2-AID3f | depositor partial sequence | sequence record 211092 | sgRNA-MS2 with 1.8kb spacer
GAGGGCCTATTTCCCATGATTCCTTCATATTTGCATATACGATACAAGGCTGTTAGAGAGATAATTGGAA
TTAATTTGACTGTAAACACAAAGATATTAGTACAAAATACGTGACGTAGAAAGTAATAATTTCTTGGGTA
GTTTGCAGTTTTAAAATTATGTTTTAAAATGGACTATCATATGCTTACCGTAACTTGAAAGTATTTCGAT
TTCTTGGCTTTATATATCTTGTGGAAAGGACGAAACACCGGGTCTTCTCGTGATACGCCTATTTTTATAG
GTTAATGTCATGATAATAATGGTTTCTTAGACGTCAGGTGGCACTTTTCGGGGAAATGTGCGCGGAACCC
CTATTTGTTTATTTTTCTAAATACATTCAAATATGTATCCGCTCATGAGACAATAACCCTGATAAATGCT
TCAATAATATTGAAAAAGGAAGAGTATGAGTATTCAACATTTCCGTGTCGCCCTTATTCCCTTTTTTGCG
GCATTTTGCCTTCCTGTTTTTGCTCACCCAGAAACGCTGGTGAAAGTAAAAGATGCTGAAGATCAGTTGG
GTGCACGAGTGGGTTACATCGAACTGGATCTCAACAGCGGTAAGATCCTTGAGAGTTTTCGCCCCGAAGA
ACGTTTTCCAATGATGAGCACTTTTAAAGTTCTGCTATGTGGCGCGGTATTATCCCGTATTGACGCCGGG
CAAGAGCAACTCGGTCGCCGCATACACTATTCTCAGAATGACTTGGTTGAGTACTCACCAGTCACAGAAA
AGCATCTTACGGATGGCATGACAGTAAGAGAATTATGCAGTGCTGCCATAACCATGAGTGATAACACTGC
GGCCAACTTACTTCTGACAACGATCGGAGGACCGAAGGAGCTAACCGCTTTTTTGCCCAACATGGGGGAT
CATGTAACTCGCCTTGATCGTTGGGAACCGGAGCTGAATGAAGTAATTTGGAGCCGGTGAGCGTGGTCTC
GCGGTATCATTGCAGCACTGGGGCCAGATGGTAAGCCCTCCCGTATCGTAGTTATCTACACGACGGGGAG
TCAGGCAACTATGGATGAACGAAATAGACAGATCGCTGAGATAGGTGCCTCACTGATTAAGCATTGGTAA
CTGTCAGACCAAGTTTACTCATATATACTTTAGATTGATTTAAAACTTCATTTTTAATTTAAAAGGATCT
AGGTGAAGATCCTTTTTGATAATCTCATGACCAAAATCCCTTAACGTGAGTTTTCGTTCCACTGAGCGTC
AGACCCCGTAGAAAAGATCAAAGGATCTTCTTGAGATCCTTTTTTTCTGCGCGTAATCTGCTGCTTGCAA
ACAAAAAAACCACCGCTACCAGCGGTGGTTTGTTTGCCGGATCAAGAGCTACCAACTCTTTTTCCGAAGG
TAACTGGCTTCAGCAGAGCGCAGATACCAAATACTGTTCTTCTAGTGTAGCCGTAGTTAGGCCACCACTT
CAAGAACTCTGTAGCACCGCCTACATACCTCGCTCTGCTAATCCTGTTACCAGTGGCTGCTGCCAGTGGC
GATAAGTCGTGTCTTACCGGGTTGGACTCAAGACGATAGTTACCGGATAAGGCGCAGCGGTCGGGCTGAA
CGGGGGGTTCGTGCACACAGCCCAGCTTGGAGCGAACGACCTACACCGAACTGAGATACCTACAGCGTGA
GCTATGAGAAAGCGCCACGCTTCCCGAAGGGAGAAAGGCGGACAGGTATCCGGTAAGCGGCAGGGTCGGA
ACAGGAGAGCGCACGAGGGAGCTTCCAGGGGGAAACGCCTGGTATCTTTATAGTCCTGTCGGGTTTCGCC
ACCTCTGACTTGAGCGTCGATTTTTGTGATGCTCGTCAGGGGGGCGGAGCCTATGGAAAAACGCCAGCAA
CGCGGCCTTTTTACGGTTCCTGGCCTTTTGCTGGCCTTTTGCTCACATGTTCTTTCCTGCGTTATCCCCT
GATTCTGTGGATAACCGTATTACCGCCTTTGAGTGAGCTGATACCGCTCGCCGCAGCCGAACGACCGAGC
GCAGCGAGTCAGTGAGCGAGGAAGCGGAAGAGCGCGAGAAGACCTGTTTTAGAGCTAGGCCAACATGAGG
ATCACCCATGTCTGCAGGGCCTAGCAAGTTAAAATAAGGCTAGTCCGTTATCAACTTGGCCAACATGAGG
ATCACCCATGTCTGCAGGGCCAAGTGGCACCGAGTCGGTGCTTTTTTT
