>Addgene plasmid #112129 | pLL3 sgRNA(MS2)-MS2-AID3f | depositor partial sequence | sequence record 211093 | AID_mono_3f_mutant
ATGGACCCCGCTACCTTCACATACCAATTCAAAAATGTCCGCTGGGCTAAGGGTCGGCGTGAGACCTACC
TGTGCTACGTAGTGAAGAGGCGTGACAGTGCTACATCCTTTTCACTGGACTTTGGTTATCTTCGCAATAA
GAACGGCTGCCACGTGGAATTGCTCTTCCTCCGCTACATCTCGGACTGGGACCTAGACCCTGGCCGCTGC
TACCGCGTCACCTGGTTCACCTCCTGGAGCCCCTGCTACGACTGTGCCCGACATGTGGCCGACTTTCTGC
GAGGGAACCCCAACCTCAGTCTGAGGATCTTCACCGCGCGCCTCTACTACTTCTGGGATACTGACTACCA
AGAGGGGCTGCGGCGGCTGCACCGCGCCGGGGTGCAAATAGCCATCATGACCTTCAAAGATTATTTTTAC
TGCTGGAATACTTTTGTAGAAAACCATGAAAGAACTTTCAAAGCCTGGGAAGGGCTGCATGAAAATTCAG
TTCGTCTCTCCAGACAGCTTCGGCGCATCCTTCAGTAA
